Addgene plasmid #129964: pRDAX-448 C-Tag Venus210[1] L32 FRB EBPF2
Purpose: PPI (BiFC/TriFC) assay vector
Depositing lab: Gary Lewin. Depositing organization: Max-Delbrueck-Centrum fuer Molekulare Medizin (MDC).
Backbone
  Vector backbone: custom built
  Vector type: Mammalian Expression
Growth in bacteria
  Bacterial resistance: Ampicillin, 100 μg/mL
  Growth temperature: 37°C
  Growth strain: DH5alpha
  Copy number: High Copy
Gene/Insert
  Gene/Insert name: FRB
  Species: M. musculus (mouse)
  Cloning method: Restriction Enzyme; 5′ cloning site unknown (unknown if destroyed); 3′ cloning site unknown (unknown if destroyed)
Terms and licenses: Academic/Nonprofit Terms; Industry Terms: Not Available to Industry
How to cite: pRDAX-448 C-Tag Venus210[1] L32 FRB EBPF2 was a gift from Gary Lewin (Addgene plasmid # 129964 ; http://n2t.net/addgene:129964 ; RRID:Addgene_129964)
