[The description below was written by a language model from this plasmid's Addgene catalogue record and pLannotate feature annotations shown in this document.]
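Description:
pRDAX-448 C-Tag Venus210[1] L32 FRB EBPF2 is a custom-built mammalian expression plasmid of about 6.9 kb designed for protein–protein interaction assays based on bimolecular or trimolecular fluorescence complementation (BiFC/TriFC). It is propagated in E. coli as a high-copy plasmid through a ColE1/pUC-type origin and is selected with ampicillin via the β-lactamase gene and its native promoter.

The expression cassette is driven by the human CMV immediate-early enhancer and promoter, followed by a chimeric β-globin/immunoglobulin intron that promotes efficient processing of the transcript. The first open reading frame encodes FRB, the FKBP–rapamycin binding domain, followed after a gap of roughly 100 nt (presumably the "L32" linker named in the title) by a partial mVenus coding sequence. This matches the "C-Tag Venus210[1]" designation, suggesting a non-fluorescent N-terminal Venus fragment fused to the C-terminus of the bait. The catalogue lists FRB as mouse, whereas the automated annotation matches it to the human FRAP domain; the record does not resolve this. Downstream, an EMCV IRES directs cap-independent translation of EBFP2 from the same transcript, giving a blue fluorescent marker that reports transfection and expression independently of complementation. A second chimeric intron, a WPRE and the bGH polyadenylation signal complete the unit, with a further β-globin fragment and rabbit β-globin poly(A) signal beyond it.

Because FRB dimerises with FKBP in the presence of rapamycin, this construct likely serves as an inducible reference partner for a complementary Venus-fragment vector, although the record does not name the partner plasmids.
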