Features (pLannotate 1.2.2; 17 found; start..end, strand, type, name):
    154..531     +  enhancer       CMV enhancer: human cytomegalovirus immediate early enhancer
    533..732     +  promoter       CMV promoter: human cytomegalovirus (CMV) immediate early promoter
    871..1003    +  intron         chimeric intron: chimera between introns from human β-globin and immunoglobulin heavy chain genes
   1033..1308    +  CDS            FRB: FKBP-rapamycin binding domain of human FRAP
   1405..2031    +  CDS            mVenus (fragment): mVenus is a basic (constitutively fluorescent) yellow fluorescent protein published in 2006, derived from Aequorea victoria. It is reported to be a rapidly-maturing monomer with moderate acid sensitivity.
   2048..2634    +  misc_feature   IRES2: internal ribosome entry site (IRES) of the encephalomyocarditis virus (EMCV)
   2635..3354    +  CDS            EBFP2: enhanced blue variant of GFP (Ai et al., 2007) mammalian codon-optimized
   3400..3532    +  intron         chimeric intron: chimera between introns from human β-globin and immunoglobulin heavy chain genes
   3541..4129    +  misc_feature   WPRE: woodchuck hepatitis virus posttranscriptional regulatory element
   4133..4149    +  misc_feature   MCS (fragment): pUC18/19 multiple cloning site
   4162..4273    +  polyA_signal   bGH poly(A) signal: bovine growth hormone polyadenylation signal
   4369..4387    -  promoter       T3 promoter: promoter for bacteriophage T3 RNA polymerase
   4446..4520    +  CDS            HBB (fragment): HBB_PONPY - Experimental evidence at transcript level: Swiss-Prot protein existence level 2. Involved in oxygen transport from the lung to the various peripheral tissues. From Pongo pygmaeus (Bornean orangutan).
   4591..4646    +  polyA_signal   β-globin poly(A) signal: rabbit β-globin polyadenylation signal (Gil and Proudfoot, 1987)
   5025..5613    -  rep_origin     ori: high-copy-number ColE1/pMB1/pBR322/pUC origin of replication
   5784..6644    -  CDS            AmpR: β-lactamase; bla; confers resistance to ampicillin, carbenicillin, and related antibiotics
   6645..6749    -  promoter       AmpR promoter: bla
>Addgene plasmid #129964 | pRDAX-448 C-Tag Venus210[1] L32 FRB EBPF2 | depositor full sequence | sequence record 249342 | Full Sequence
CCTGCCTCCAGGCCTCAATATTGGCCATTAGCCATATTATTCATTGGTTATATAGCATAAATCAATATTG
GCTATTGGCCATTGCATACGTTGTATCTATATCATAATATGTACATTTATATTGGCTCATGTCCAATATG
ACCGCCATGTTGGCATTGATTATTGACTAGTTATTAATAGTAATCAATTACGGGGTCATTAGTTCATAGC
CCATATATGGAGTTCCGCGTTACATAACTTACGGTAAATGGCCCGCCTGGCTGACCGCCCAACGACCCCC
GCCCATTGACGTCAATAATGACGTATGTTCCCATAGTAACGCCAATAGGGACTTTCCATTGACGTCAATG
GGTGGAGTATTTACGGTAAACTGCCCACTTGGCAGTACATCAAGTGTATCATATGCCAAGTCCGCCCCCT
ATTGACGTCAATGACGGTAAATGGCCCGCCTGGCATTATGCCCAGTACATGACCTTACGGGACTTTCCTA
CTTGGCAGTACATCTACGTATTAGTCATCGCTATTACCATGGTGATGCGGTTTTGGCAGTACACCAATGG
GCGTGGATAGCGGTTTGACTCACGGGGATTTCCAAGTCTCCACCCCATTGACGTCAATGGGAGTTTGTTT
TGGCACCAAAATCAACGGGACTTTCCAAAATGTCGTAATAACCCCGCCCCGTTGACGCAAATGGGCGGTA
GGCGTGTACGGTGGGAGGTCTATATAAGCAGAGCTCGTTTAGTGAACCGTCAGATCACTAGAAGCTTTAT
TGCGGTAGTTTATCACAGTTAAATTGCTAACGCAGTCAGTGCTTCTGACACAACAGTCTCGAACTTAAGC
TGCAGAAGTTGGTCGTGAGGCACTGGGCAGGTAAGTATCAAGGTTACAAGACAGGTTTAAGGAGACCAAT
AGAAACTGGGCTTGTCGAGACAGAGAAGACTCTTGCGTTTCTGATAGGCACCTATTGGTCTTACTGACAT
CCACTTTGCCTTTCTCTCCACAGGTGTCCACTCCCAGGCCACCATGGTGGCCATCCTCTGGCATGAGATG
TGGCATGAAGGCCTGGAAGAGGCATCTCGTTTGTACTTTGGGGAAAGGAACGTGAAAGGCATGTTTGAGG
TGCTGGAGCCCTTGCATGCTATGATGGAACGGGGCCCCCAGACTCTGAAGGAAACATCCTTTAATCAGGC
CTATGGTCGAGATTTAATGGAGGCCCAAGAGTGGTGCAGGAAGTACATGAAATCAGGGAATGTCAAGGAC
CTCACCCAAGCCTGGGACCTCTATTATCATGTGTTCCGACGAATCTCAGACGTGGGTGGCGGAGGGAGCG
AAGGCGGCGGATCCGGAGGGCCTGGCTCTGGCGGAGAGGGGAGCGCTGGAGGCGGGTCAGCCGGTGGTGG
CAGTGTGTCAAAGGGAGAAGAGTTGTTTACCGGTGTTGTTCCCATACTGGTGGAACTGGATGGTGACGTC
AATGGACACAAGTTTAGCGTTTCTGGCGAAGGAGAAGGCGATGCTACCTATGGCAAACTGACCCTCAAAC
TGATCTGTACGACTGGAAAGTTGCCTGTACCTTGGCCAACACTGGTCACAACCTTGGGCTATGGGCTGCA
ATGCTTTGCCCGTTATCCTGATCACATGAAGCAACATGACTTCTTTAAGTCTGCTATGCCAGAGGGATAT
GTGCAGGAACGGACTATCTTCTTCAAGGACGACGGCAACTACAAGACGAGAGCTGAGGTGAAATTTGAGG
GTGACACACTGGTGAATCGCATAGAGCTGAAAGGCATCGACTTCAAAGAAGATGGGAATATTCTCGGGCA
TAAACTCGAGTACAACTACAATTCCCACAACGTGTACATCACTGCCGATAAGCAGAAGAATGGGATTAAG
GCGAACTTCAAGATCCGACACAACATCGAGGATGGTGGGGTCCAGCTTGCCGACCATTATCAGCAGAACA
CACCCATTGGGGATGGACCAGTCCTGTTGCCGGATAACCACTACCTCAGTTACCAGAGCAAACTGTCCAA
ATAAGAATTCAGATCCGCCCCTCTCCCTCCCCCCCCCCTAACGTTACTGGCCGAAGCCGCTTGGAATAAG
GCCGGTGTGCGTTTGTCTATATGTTATTTTCCACCATATTGCCGTCTTTTGGCAATGTGAGGGCCCGGAA
ACCTGGCCCTGTCTTCTTGACGAGCATTCCTAGGGGTCTTTCCCCTCTCGCCAAAGGAATGCAAGGTCTG
TTGAATGTCGTGAAGGAAGCAGTTCCTCTGGTAGCTTCTTGAAGACAAACAACGTCTGTAGCGACCCTTT
GCAGGCAGCGGAACCCCCCACCTGGCGACAGGTGCCTCTGCGGCCAAAAGCCACGTGTATAAGATACACC
TGCAAAGGCGGCACAACCCCAGTGCCACGTTGTGAGTTGGATAGTTGTGGAAAGAGTCAAATGGCTCTCC
TCAAGCGTATTCAACAAGGGGCTGAAGGATGCCCAGAAGGTACCCCATTGTATGGGATCTGATCTGGGGC
CTCGGTACACATGCTTTACATGTGTTTAGTCGAGGTTAAAAAAACGTCTAGGCCCCCCGAACCACGGGGA
CGTGGTTTTCCTTTGAAAAACACGATGATAATATGGCCACAACCATGGTGAGCAAGGGCGAGGAGCTGTT
CACCGGGGTGGTGCCCATCCTGGTCGAGCTGGACGGCGACGTAAACGGCCACAAGTTCAGCGTGAGGGGC
GAGGGCGAGGGCGATGCCACCAACGGCAAGCTGACCCTGAAGTTCATCTGCACCACCGGCAAGCTGCCCG
TGCCCTGGCCCACCCTCGTGACCACCCTGAGCCACGGCGTGCAGTGCTTCGCCCGCTACCCCGACCACAT
GAAGCAGCACGACTTCTTCAAGTCCGCCATGCCCGAAGGCTACGTCCAGGAGCGCACCATCTTCTTCAAG
GACGACGGCACCTACAAGACCCGCGCCGAGGTGAAGTTCGAGGGCGACACCCTGGTGAACCGCATCGAGC
TGAAGGGCGTCGACTTCAAGGAGGACGGCAACATCCTGGGGCACAAGCTGGAGTACAACTTCAACAGCCA
CAACATCTATATCATGGCCGTCAAGCAGAAGAACGGCATCAAGGTGAACTTCAAGATCCGCCACAACGTG
GAGGACGGCAGCGTGCAGCTCGCCGACCACTACCAGCAGAACACCCCCATCGGCGACGGCCCCGTGCTGC
TGCCCGACAGCCACTACCTGAGCACCCAGTCCGTGCTGAGCAAAGACCCCAACGAGAAGCGCGATCACAT
GGTCCTGCTGGAGTTCCGCACCGCCGCCGGGATCACTCTCGGCATGGACGAGCTGTACAAGTAAACCGGT
GCTCGAGGTACCGATGAATAGCTAAGGTCGAGGCCGCAGGTAAGTATCAAGGTTACAAGACAGGTTTAAG
GAGACCAATAGAAACTGGGCTTGTCGAGACAGAGAAGACTCTTGCGTTTCTGATAGGCACCTATTGGTCT
TACTGACATCCACTTTGCCTTTCTCTCCACAGGTGTCGACAATCAACCTCTGGATTACAAAATTTGTGAA
AGATTGACTGGTATTCTTAACTATGTTGCTCCTTTTACGCTATGTGGATACGCTGCTTTAATGCCTTTGT
ATCATGCTATTGCTTCCCGTATGGCTTTCATTTTCTCCTCCTTGTATAAATCCTGGTTGCTGTCTCTTTA
TGAGGAGTTGTGGCCCGTTGTCAGGCAACGTGGCGTGGTGTGCACTGTGTTTGCTGACGCAACCCCCACT
GGTTGGGGCATTGCCACCACCTGTCAGCTCCTTTCCGGGACTTTCGCTTTCCCCCTCCCTATTGCCACGG
CGGAACTCATCGCCGCCTGCCTTGCCCGCTGCTGGACAGGGGCTCGGCTGTTGGGCACTGACAATTCCGT
GGTGTTGTCGGGGAAGCTGACGTCCTTTCCATGGCTGCTCGCCTGTGTTGCCACCTGGATTCTGCGCGGG
ACGTCCTTCTGCTACGTCCCTTCGGCCCTCAATCCAGCGGACCTTCCTTCCCGCGGCCTGCTGCCGGCTC
TGCGGCCTCTTCCGCGTCTTCGCCTTCGCCCTCAGACGAGTCGGATCTCCCTTTGGGCCGCCTCCCCGCC
TGGAATTCGAGCTCGGTACGATCAGCCTCGACTGTGCCTTCTAGTTGCCAGCCATCTGTTGTTTGCCCCT
CCCCCGTGCCTTCCTTGACCCTGGAAGGTGCCACTCCCACTGTCCTTTCCTAATAAAATGAGGAAATTGC
ATCGCATTGTCTGAGTAGGTGTCATTCTATTCTGGGGGGTGGGGTGGGGCAGGACAGCAAGGGGGAGGAT
TGGGAAGACAATAGCCCAGCTTTTGTTCCCTTTAGTGAGGGTTAATTGCGCGCTTGGCGTAATCATGGTC
ATAGCTGTTTCCTGTGTGAAATTGTTATCCGCTAATTCACTCCTCAGGTGCAGGCTGCCTATCAGAAGGT
GGTGGCTGGTGTGGCCAATGCCCTGGCTCACAAATACCACTGAGATCTTTTTCCCTCTGCCAAAAATTAT
GGGGACATCATGAAGCCCCTTGAGCATCTGACTTCTGGCTAATAAAGGAAATTTATTTTCATTGCAATAG
TGTGTTGGAATTTTTTGTGTCTCTCACTCGGAAGGACATATGGGAGGGCAAATCATTTAAAACATCAGAA
TGAGTATTTGGTTTAGAGTTTGGCAACATATGCCCATATGCTGGCTGCCATGAACAAAGGTTGGCTATAA
AGAGGTCATCAGTATATGAAACAGCCCCCTGCTGTCCATTCCTTATTCCATAGAAAAGCCTTGACTTGAG
GTTAGATTTTTTTTATATTTTGTTTTGTGTTATTTTTTTCTTTAACATCCCTAAAATTTTCCTTACATGT
TTTACTAGCCAGATTTTTCCTCCTCTCCTGACTACTCCCAGTCATAGCTGTCCCTCTTCTCTTATGGAGA
TCGGCCGGCCGCCGGCGTCGACGCGCGCGGCCGCGGCGCGCCGTTGCTGGCGTTTTTCCATAGGCTCCGC
CCCCCTGACGAGCATCACAAAAATCGACGCTCAAGTCAGAGGTGGCGAAACCCGACAGGACTATAAAGAT
ACCAGGCGTTTCCCCCTGGAAGCTCCCTCGTGCGCTCTCCTGTTCCGACCCTGCCGCTTACCGGATACCT
GTCCGCCTTTCTCCCTTCGGGAAGCGTGGCGCTTTCTCATAGCTCACGCTGTAGGTATCTCAGTTCGGTG
TAGGTCGTTCGCTCCAAGCTGGGCTGTGTGCACGAACCCCCCGTTCAGCCCGACCGCTGCGCCTTATCCG
GTAACTATCGTCTTGAGTCCAACCCGGTAAGACACGACTTATCGCCACTGGCAGCAGCCACTGGTAACAG
GATTAGCAGAGCGAGGTATGTAGGCGGTGCTACAGAGTTCTTGAAGTGGTGGCCTAACTACGGCTACACT
AGAAGAACAGTATTTGGTATCTGCGCTCTGCTGAAGCCAGTTACCTTCGGAAAAAGAGTTGGTAGCTCTT
GATCCGGCAAACAAACCACCGCTGGTAGCGGTGGTTTTTTTGTTTGCAAGCAGCAGATTACGCGCAGAAA
AAAAGGATCTCAAGAAGATCCTTTGATCTTTTCTACGGGGTCTGACGCTCAGTGGAACGAAAACTCACGT
TAAGGGATTTTGGTCATGAGATTATCAAAAAGGATCTTCACCTAGATCCTTTTAAATTAAAAATGAAGTT
TTAAATCAATCTAAAGTATATATGAGTAAACTTGGTCTGACAGTTACCAATGCTTAATCAGTGAGGCACC
TATCTCAGCGATCTGTCTATTTCGTTCATCCATAGTTGCCTGACTCCCCGTCGTGTAGATAACTACGATA
CGGGAGGGCTTACCATCTGGCCCCAGTGCTGCAATGATACCGCGAGACCCACGCTCACCGGCTCCAGATT
TATCAGCAATAAACCAGCCAGCCGGAAGGGCCGAGCGCAGAAGTGGTCCTGCAACTTTATCCGCCTCCAT
CCAGTCTATTAATTGTTGCCGGGAAGCTAGAGTAAGTAGTTCGCCAGTTAATAGTTTGCGCAACGTTGTT
GCCATTGCTACAGGCATCGTGGTGTCACGCTCGTCGTTTGGTATGGCTTCATTCAGCTCCGGTTCCCAAC
GATCAAGGCGAGTTACATGATCCCCCATGTTGTGCAAAAAAGCGGTTAGCTCCTTCGGTCCTCCGATCGT
TGTCAGAAGTAAGTTGGCCGCAGTGTTATCACTCATGGTTATGGCAGCACTGCATAATTCTCTTACTGTC
ATGCCATCCGTAAGATGCTTTTCTGTGACTGGTGAGTACTCAACCAAGTCATTCTGAGAATAGTGTATGC
GGCGACCGAGTTGCTCTTGCCCGGCGTCAATACGGGATAATACCGCGCCACATAGCAGAACTTTAAAAGT
GCTCATCATTGGAAAACGTTCTTCGGGGCGAAAACTCTCAAGGATCTTACCGCTGTTGAGATCCAGTTCG
ATGTAACCCACTCGTGCACCCAACTGATCTTCAGCATCTTTTACTTTCACCAGCGTTTCTGGGTGAGCAA
AAACAGGAAGGCAAAATGCCGCAAAAAAGGGAATAAGGGCGACACGGAAATGTTGAATACTCATACTCTT
CCTTTTTCAATATTATTGAAGCATTTATCAGGGTTATTGTCTCATGAGCGGATACATATTTGAATGTATT
TAGAAAAATAAACAAATAGGGGTTCCGCGCACATTTCCCCGAAAAGTGCCACCTGACGTCTAAGAAACCA
TTATTATCATGACATTAACCTATAAAAATAGGCGTATCACGAGGCCCTTTCGTCTACGCGCGCGCCGGCG
GCGCGCCGTCGACGGCCGGCCGCGGCCGCG
